>Addgene plasmid #72644 | pDONR1K18ms | depositor full sequence | sequence record 139806 | pDONR1K18ms sequence 8220 bps
TGCCGCAAGCACTCAGGGCGCAAGGGCTGCTAAAGGAAGCGGAACACGTAGAAAGCCAGTCCGCAGAAAC
GGTGCTGACCCCGGATGAATGTCAGCTACTGGGCTATCTGGACAAGGGAAAACGCAAGCGCAAAGAGAAA
GCAGGTAGCTTGCAGTGGGCTTACATGGCGATAGCTAGACTGGGCGGTTTTATGGACAGCAAGCGAACCG
GAATTGCCAGCTGGGGCGCCCTCTGGTAAGGTTGGGAAGCCCTGCAAAGTAAACTGGATGGCTTTCTTGC
CGCCAAGGATCTGATGGCGCAGGGGATCAAGATCTGATCAAGAGACAGGATGAGGATCGTTTCGCATGAT
TGAACAAGATGGATTGCACGCAGGTTCTCCGGCCGCTTGGGTGGAGAGGCTATTCGGCTATGACTGGGCA
CAACAGACAATCGGCTGCTCTGATGCCGCCGTGTTCCGGCTGTCAGCGCAGGGGCGCCCGGTTCTTTTTG
TCAAGACCGACCTGTCCGGTGCCCTGAATGAACTCCAAGACGAGGCAGCGCGGCTATCGTGGCTGGCCAC
GACGGGCGTTCCTTGCGCAGCTGTGCTCGACGTTGTCACTGAAGCGGGAAGGGACTGGCTGCTATTGGGC
GAAGTGCCGGGGCAGGATCTCCTGTCATCTCACCTTGCTCCTGCCGAGAAAGTATCCATCATGGCTGATG
CAATGCGGCGGCTGCATACGCTTGATCCGGCTACCTGCCCATTCGACCACCAAGCGAAACATCGCATCGA
GCGAGCACGTACTCGGATGGAAGCCGGTCTTGTCGATCAGGATGATCTGGACGAAGAGCATCAGGGGCTC
GCGCCAGCCGAACTGTTCGCCAGGCTCAAGGCGCGGATGCCCGACGGCGAGGATCTCGTCGTGACCCATG
GCGATGCCTGCTTGCCGAATATCATGGTGGAAAATGGCCGCTTTTCTGGATTCATCGACTGTGGCCGGCT
GGGTGTGGCGGACCGCTATCAGGACATAGCGTTGGCTACCCGTGATATTGCTGAAGAGCTTGGCGGCGAA
TGGGCTGACCGCTTCCTCGTGCTTTACGGTATCGCCGCTCCCGATTCGCAGCGCATCGCCTTCTATCGCC
TTCTTGACGAGTTCTTCTGAGCGGGACTCTGGGGTTCGCTAGAGGATCGATCCTTTTTAACCCATCACAT
ATACCTGCCGTTCACTATTATTTAGTGAAATGAGATATTATGATATTTTCTGAATTGTGATTAAAAAGGC
AACTTTATGCCCATGCAACAGAAACTATAAAAAATACAGAGAATGAAAAGAAACAGATAGATTTTTTAGT
TCTTTAGGCCCGTAGTCTGCAAATCCTTTTATGATTTTCTATCAAACAAAAGAGGAAAATAGACCAGTTG
CAATCCAAACGAGAGTCTAATAGAATGAGGTCGAAAAGTAAATCGCGCGGGTTTGTTACTGATAAAGCAG
GCAAGACCTAAAATGTGTAAAGGGCAAAGTGTATACTTTGGCGTCACCCCTTACATATTTTAGGTCTTTT
TTTATTGTGCGTAACTAACTTGCCATCTTCAAACAGGAGGGCTGGAAGAAGCAGACCGCTAACACAGTAC
ATAAAAAAGGAGACATGAACGATGAACATCAAAAAGTTTGCAAAACAAGCAACAGTATTAACCTTTACTA
CCGCACTGCTGGCAGGAGGCGCAACTCAAGCGTTTGCGAAAGAAACGAACCAAAAGCCATATAAGGAAAC
ATACGGCATTTCCCATATTACACGCCATGATATGCTGCAAATCCCTGAACAGCAAAAAAATGAAAAATAT
CAAGTTTCTGAATTTGATTCGTCCACAATTAAAAATATCTCTTCTGCAAAAGGCCTGGACGTTTGGGACA
GCTGGCCATTACAAAACGCTGACGGCACTGTCGCAAACTATCACGGCTACCACATCGTCTTTGCATTAGC
CGGAGATCCTAAAAATGCGGATGACACATCGATTTACATGTTCTATCAAAAAGTCGGCGAAACTTCTATT
GACAGCTGGAAAAACGCTGGCCGCGTCTTTAAAGACAGCGACAAATTCGATGCAAATGATTCTATCCTAA
AAGACCAAACACAAGAATGGTCAGGTTCAGCCACATTTACATCTGACGGAAAAATCCGTTTATTCTACAC
TGATTTCTCCGGTAAACATTACGGCAAACAAACACTGACAACTGCACAAGTTAACGTATCAGCATCAGAC
AGCTCTTTGAACATCAACGGTGTAGAGGATTATAAATCAATCTTTGACGGTGACGGAAAAACGTATCAAA
ATGTACAGCAGTTCATCGATGAAGGCAACTACAGCTCAGGCGACAACCATACGCTGAGAGATCCTCACTA
CGTAGAAGATAAAGGCCACAAATACTTAGTATTTGAAGCAAACACTGGAACTGAAGATGGCTACCAAGGC
GAAGAATCTTTATTTAACAAAGCATACTATGGCAAAAGCACATCATTCTTCCGTCAAGAAAGTCAAAAAC
TTCTGCAAAGCGATAAAAAACGCACGGCTGAGTTAGCAAACGGCGCTCTCGGTATGATTGAGCTAAACGA
TGATTACACACTGAAAAAAGTGATGAAACCGCTGATTGCATCTAACACAGTAACAGATGAAATTGAACGC
GCGAACGTCTTTAAAATGAACGGCAAATGGTACCTGTTCACTGACTCCCGCGGATCAAAAATGACGATTG
ACGGCATTACGTCTAACGATATTTACATGCTTGGTTATGTTTCTAATTCTTTAACTGGCCCATACAAGCC
GCTGAACAAAACTGGCCTTGTGTTAAAAATGGATCTTGATCCTAACGATGTAACCTTTACTTACTCACAC
TTCGCTGTACCTCAAGCGAAAGGAAACAATGTCGTGATTACAAGCTATATGACAAACAGAGGATTCTACG
CAGACAAACAATCAACGTTTGCGCCGAGCTTCCTGCTGAACATCAAAGGCAAGAAAACATCTGTTGTCAA
AGACAGCATCCTTGAACAAGGACAATTAACAGTTAACAAATAAAAACGCAAAAGAAAATGCCGATGGGTA
CCGAGCGAAATGACCGACCAAGCGACGCCCAACCTGCCATCACGAGATTTCGATTCCACCGCCGCCTTCT
ATGAAAGGTTGGGCTTCGGAATCGTTTTCCGGGACGCCCTCGCGGACGTGCTCATAGTCCACGACGCCCG
TGATTTTGTAGCCCTGGCCGACGGCCAGCAGGTAGGCCGACAGGCTCATGCCGGCCGCCGCCGCCTTTTC
CTCAATCGCTCTTCGTTCGTCTGGAAGGCAGTACACCTTGATAGGTGGGCTGCCCTTCCTGGTTGGCTTG
GTTTCATCAGCCATCCGCTTGCCCTCATCTGTTACGCCGGCGGTAGCCGGCCAGCCTCGCAGAGCAGGAT
TCCCGTTGAGCACCGCCAGGTGCGAATAAGGGACAGTGAAGAAGGAACACCCGCTCGCGGGTGGGCCTAC
TTCACCTATCCTGCCCGGCTGACGCCGTTGGATACACCAAGGAAAGTCTACACGAACCCTTTGGCAAAAT
CCTGTATATCGTGCGAAAAAGGATGGATATACCGAAAAAATCGCTATAATGACCCCGAAGCAGGGTTATG
CAGCGGAAAAGCGCTGCTTCCCTGCTGTTTTGTGGAATATCTACCGACTGGAAACAGGCAAATGCAGGAA
ATTACTGAACTGAGGGGACAGGCGAGAGACGATGCCAAAGAGCTCCTGAAAATCTCGATAACTCAAAAAA
TACGCCCGGTAGTGATCTTATTTCATTATGGTGAAAGTTGGAACCTCTTACGTGCCGATCAACGTCTCAT
TTTCGCCAAAAGTTGGCCCAGGGCTTCCCGGTATCAACAGGGACACCAGGATTTATTTATTCTGCGAAGT
GATCTTCCGTCACAGGTATTTATTCGGCGCAAAGTGCGTCGGGTGATGCTGCCAACTTACTGATTTAGTG
TATGATGGTGTTTTTGAGGTGCTCCAGTGGCTTCTGTTTCTATCAGCTCCTGAAAATCTCGATAACTCAA
AAAATACGCCCGGTAGTGATCTTATTTCATTATGGTGAAAGTTGGAACCTCTTACGTGCCGATCAACGTC
TCATTTTCGCCAAAAGTTGGCCCAGGGCTTCCCGGTATCAACAGGGACACCAGGATTTATTTATTCTGCG
AAGTGATCTTCCGTCACAGGTATTTATTCGGCGCAAAGTGCGTCGGGTGATGCTGCCAACTTACTGATTT
AGTGTATGATGGTGTTTTTGAGGTGCTCCAGTGGCTTCTGTTTCTATCAGGGCTGGATGATCCTCCAGCG
CGGGGATCTCATGCTGGAGTTCTTCGCCCACCCCAAAAGGATCTAGGTGAAGATCCTTTTTGATAATCTC
ATGACCAAAATCCCTTAACGTGAGTTTTCGTTCCACTGAGCGTCAGACCCCGTAGAAAAGATCAAAGGAT
CTTCTTGAGATCCTTTTTTTCTGCGCGTAATCTGCTGCTTGCAAACAAAAAAACCACCGCTACCAGCGGT
GGTTTGTTTGCCGGATCAAGAGCTACCAACTCTTTTTCCGAAGGTAACTGGCTTCAGCAGAGCGCAGATA
CCAAATACTGTTCTTCTAGTGTAGCCGTAGTTAGGCCACCACTTCAAGAACTCTGTAGCACCGCCTACAT
ACCTCGCTCTGCTAATCCTGTTACCAGTGGCTGCTGCCAGTGGCGATAAGTCGTGTCTTACCGGGTTGGA
CTCAAGACGATAGTTACCGGATAAGGCGCAGCGGTCGGGCTGAACGGGGGGTTCGTGCACACAGCCCAGC
TTGGAGCGAACGACCTACACCGAACTGAGATACCTACAGCGTGAGCTATGAGAAAGCGCCACGCTTCCCG
AAGGGAGAAAGGCGGACAGGTATCCGGTAAGCGGCAGGGTCGGAACAGGAGAGCGCACGAGGGAGCTTCC
AGGGGGAAACGCCTGGTATCTTTATAGTCCTGTCGGGTTTCGCCACCTCTGACTTGAGCGTCGATTTTTG
TGATGCTCGTCAGGGGGGCGGAGCCTATGGAAAAACGCCAGCAACGCGGCCTTTTTACGGTTCCTGGCCT
TTTGCTGGCCTTTTGCTCACATGTTCTTTCCTGCGTTATCCCCTGATTCTGTGGATAACCGTATTACCGC
CTTTGAGTGAGCTGATACCGCTCGCCGCAGCCGAACGACCGAGCGCAGCGAGTCAGTGAGCGAGGAAGCG
GAAGAGCGCCCAATACGCAAACCGCCTCTCCCCGCGCGTTGGCCGATTCATTAATGCAGCTGGCACGACA
GGTTTCCCGACTGGAAAGCGGGCAGTGAGCGCAACGCAATTAATGTGAGTTAGCTCACTCATTAGGCACC
CCAGGCTTTACACTTTATGCTTCCGGCTCGTATGTTGTGTGGAATTGTGAGCGGATAACAATTTCACACA
GGAAACAGCTATGACATGATTACGAATTCGAGCTCGGTACCCCTCTCTCGGGCCGATTTGAGACACGGGC
CAGAGCTGCAGCTGGATGGCAAATAATGATTTTATTTTGACTGATAGTGACCTGTTCGTTGCAACAAATT
GATGAGCAATGCTTTTTTATAATGCCAACTTTGTACAAAAAAGCTGAACGAGAAACGTAAAATGATATAA
ATATCAATATATTAAATTAGATTTTGCATAAAAAACAGACTACATAATACTGTAAAACACAACATATCCA
GTCACTATGAATCAACTACTTAGATGGTATTAGTGACCTGTAGTCGACCGACAGCCTTCCAAATGTTCTT
CGGGTGATGCTGCCAACTTAGTCGACCGACAGCCTTCCAAATGTTCTTCTCAAACGGAATCGTCGTATCC
AGCCTACTCGCTATTGTCCTCAATGCCGTATTAAATCATAAAAAGAAATAAGAAAAAGAGGTGCGAGCCT
CTTTTTTGTGTGACAAAATAAAAACATCTACCTATTCATATACGCTAGTGTCATAGTCCTGAAAATCATC
TGCATCAAGAACAATTTCACAACTCTTATACTTTTCTCTTACAAGTCGTTCGGCTTCATCTGGATTTTCA
GCCTCTATACTTACTAAACGTGATAAAGTTTCTGTAATTTCTACTGTATCGACCTGCAGACTGGCTGTGT
ATAAGGGAGCCTGACATTTATATTCCCCAGAACATCAGGTTAATGGCGTTTTTGATGTCATTTTCGCGGT
GGCTGAGATCAGCCACTTCTTCCCCGATAACGGAGACCGGCACACTGGCCATATCGGTGGTCATCATGCG
CCAGCTTTCATCCCCGATATGCACCACCGGGTAAAGTTCACGGGAGACTTTATCTGACAGCAGACGTGCA
CTGGCCAGGGGGATCACCATCCGTCGCCCGGGCGTGTCAATAATATCACTCTGTACATCCACAAACAGAC
GATAACGGCTCTCTCTTTTATAGGTGTAAACCTTAAACTGCATTTCACCAGTCCCTGTTCTCGTCAGCAA
AAGAGCCGTTCATTTCAATAAACCGGGCGACCTCAGCCATCCCTTCCTGATTTTCCGCTTTCCAGCGTTC
GGCACGCAGACGACGGGCTTCATTCTGCATGGTTGTGCTTACCAGACCGGAGATATTGACATCATATATG
CCTTGAGCAACTGATAGCTGTCGCTGTCAACTGTCACTGTAATACGCTGCTTCATAGCACACCTCTTTTT
GACATACTTCGGGTATACATATCAGTATATATTCTTATACCGCAAAAATCAGCGCGCAAATACGCATACT
GTTATCTGGCTTTTAGTAAGCCGGATCCACGCGATTACGCCCCGCCCTGCCACTCATCGCAGTACTGTTG
TAATTCATTAAGCATTCTGCCGACATGGAAGCCATCACAGACGGCATGATGAACCTGAATCGCCAGCGGC
ATCAGCACCTTGTCGCCTTGCGTATAATATTTGCCCATGGTGAAAACGGGGGCGAAGAAGTTGTCCATAT
TGGCCACGTTTAAATCAAAACTGGTGAAACTCACCCAGGGATTGGCTGAGACGAAAAACATATTCTCAAT
AAACCCTTTAGGGAAATAGGCCAGGTTTTCACCGTAACACGCCACATCTTGCGAATATATGTGTAGAAAC
TGCCGGAAATCGTCGTGGTATTCACTCCAGAGCGATGAAAACGTTTCAGTTTGCTCATGGAAAACGGTGT
AACAAGGGTGAACACTATCCCATATCACCAGCTCACCGTCTTTCATTGCCATACGGAATTCCGGATGAGC
ATTCATCAGGCGGGCAAGAATGTGAATAAAGGCCGGATAAAACTTGTGCTTATTTTTCTTTACGGTCTTT
AAAAAGGCCGTAATATCCAGCTGAACGGTCTGGTTATAGGTACATTGAGCAACTGACTGAAATGCCTCAA
AATGTTCTTTACGATGCCATTGGGATATATCAACGGTGGTATATCCAGTGATTTTTTTCTCCATTTTAGC
TTCCTTAGCTCCTGAAAATCTCGATAACTCAAAAAATACGCCCGGTAGTGATCTTATTTCATTATGGTGA
AAGTTGGAACCTCTTACGTGCCGATCAACGTCTCATTTTCGCCAAAAGTTGGCCCAGGGCTTCCCGGTAT
CAACAGGGACACCAGGATTTATTTATTCTGCGAAGTGATCTTCCGTCACAGGTATTTATTCGGCGCAAAG
TGCGTCGGGTGATGCTGCCAACTTAGTCGACTACAGGTCACTAATACCATCTAAGTAGTTGATTCATAGT
GACTGGATATGTTGTGTTTTACAGTATTATGTAGTCTGTTTTTTATGCAAAATCTAATTTAATATATTGA
TATTTATATCATTTTACGTTTCTCGTTCAGCTTTCTTGTACAAAGTTGGCATTATAAGAAAGCATTGCTT
ATCAATTTGTTGCAACGAACAGGTCACTATCAGTCAAAATAAAATCATTATTTGCCATCCAGCTGCAGCT
CTGGCCCGTGTCTCAAAATCGAGGGGGATCCTCTAGAGTCGACCTGCAGGCATGCAAGCTTGGCACTGGC
CGTCGTTTTACAACGTCGTGACTGGGAAAACCCTGGCGTTACCCAACTTAATCGCCTTGCAGCACATCCC
CCTTTCGCCAGCTGGCGTAATAGCGAAGAGGCCCGCACCGATCGCCCTTCCCAACAGTTGCGCAGCCTGA
ATGGCGAATGGCGATAAGCTAGCTTCACGC
Features (pLannotate 1.2.2; 27 found; start..end, strand, type, name):
    346..1137    +  CDS            neo: KKA2_KLEPN - Also known as kan, nptII. Experimental evidence at protein level: Swiss-Prot protein existence level 1. Resistance to kanamycin, neomycin, paromomycin, ribostamycin, butirosin and gentamicin B. From Klebsiella pneumoniae.
   1186..1631    +  promoter       sacB promoter: sacR; sacB promoter and control region
   1632..3053    +  CDS            SacB: secreted levansucrase that renders bacterial growth sensitive to sucrose; Bacillus subtilis sacB; negative selection marker
   3090..3188    +  CDS            ble (fragment): BLE_KLEPN - Experimental evidence at protein level: Swiss-Prot protein existence level 1. Binding protein with a strong affinity to the bleomycin family of antibiotics. Binds to CL990; an antimitotic-antibiotic compound. From Klebsiella pneumoniae.
   3189..3374    -  CDS            traJ (fragment): oriT-recognizing protein; traJ
   3407..3516    -  oriT           oriT: incP origin of transfer
   3751..3841    -  promoter       cat promoter: promoter of the E. coli cat gene encoding chloramphenicol acetyltransferase
   3962..4038    +  mobile_element IS1 (fragment): prokaryotic transposable element IS1
   4035..4125    -  promoter       cat promoter: promoter of the E. coli cat gene encoding chloramphenicol acetyltransferase
   4246..4320    +  mobile_element IS1 (fragment): prokaryotic transposable element IS1
   4321..4374    +  CDS            ble (fragment): BLE_KLEPN - Experimental evidence at protein level: Swiss-Prot protein existence level 1. Binding protein with a strong affinity to the bleomycin family of antibiotics. Binds to CL990; an antimitotic-antibiotic compound. From Klebsiella pneumoniae.
   4485..5073    +  rep_origin     ori: high-copy-number ColE1/pMB1/pBR322/pUC origin of replication
   5256..5348    +  CDS            lacI (fragment): lac repressor; lacI; The lac repressor binds to the lac operator to inhibit transcription in E. coli. This inhibition can be relieved by adding lactose or isopropyl-β-D-thiogalactopyranoside (IPTG).
   5361..5382    +  protein_bind   CAP binding site: CAP binding activates transcription in the presence of cAMP. E. coli catabolite activator protein
   5397..5427    +  promoter       lac promoter: promoter for the E. coli lac operon
   5435..5451    +  protein_bind   lac operator: The lac repressor binds to the lac operator to inhibit transcription in E. coli. This inhibition can be relieved by adding lactose or isopropyl-β-D-thiogalactopyranoside (IPTG). lac repressor encoded by lacI
   5484..5502    +  misc_feature   MCS (fragment): pUC18/19 multiple cloning site
   5551..5782    +  protein_bind   attP1: mutant version of attP; recombination site for the Gateway® BP reaction BP Clonase™
   5985..6137    -  CDS            dpnD (fragment): DPND_STRPN - Protein predicted: Swiss-Prot protein existence level 4. From Streptococcus pneumoniae serotype 4 (strain ATCC BAA-334 / TIGR4).
   6181..6483    -  CDS            ccdB: CCDB_ECOLI - Also known as G, letB, letD. Experimental evidence at protein level: Swiss-Prot protein existence level 1. Toxic component of a type II toxin-antitoxin (TA) system, functioning in plasmid maintainence. Responsible for the post- segregational killing (PSK) of plasmid-free cells, also referred to as a plasmid addiction system. Half-life of over 2 hours. Cell killing by CcdB is accompanied by filamentation, defects in chromosome and plasmid segregation, defects in cell division, formation of anucleate cells, decreased DNA synthesis and plasmid loss. Interferes with the activity of DN
   6488..6646    -  CDS            ccdA (fragment): CCDA_ECO57 - Also known as H, letA. Experimental evidence at protein level: Swiss-Prot protein existence level 1. Antitoxin component of a type II toxin-antitoxin (TA) system which inhibits the post-segregational killing (PSK) of plasmid-free cells, also referred to as a plasmid addiction system. Binds to and blocks the activity of CcdB; will also remove bound CcdB protein from the CcdB-GyrA complex by forming a CcdA-CcdB complex, a process termed rejuvenation. Functions as a transcriptional corepressor for the ccdAB operon, repression also requires CcdB (By similarity). From Escherichia coli
   6825..7484    -  CDS            CmR: chloramphenicol acetyltransferase; cat; confers resistance to chloramphenicol
   7485..7587    -  promoter       cat promoter: promoter of the E. coli cat gene encoding chloramphenicol acetyltransferase
   7732..7963    -  protein_bind   attP2: mutant version of attP; recombination site for the Gateway® BP reaction (pDONR™221 version) BP Clonase™
   8004..8041    +  misc_feature   MCS (fragment): pUC18/19 multiple cloning site
   8044..8198    +  CDS            lacZα (fragment): LacZα fragment of β-galactosidase; lacZ fragment
   8211..314     +  CDS            tnpA (fragment) (across the origin): TN5P_ECOLX - Also known as tnp. Experimental evidence at protein level: Swiss-Prot protein existence level 1. Mediates transposition of transposon Tn5 by a 'cut and paste' mechanism. First, the monomeric transposase binds the 19 bp inverted DNA repeats flanking the transposon. Then, dimerization of the DNA- bound transposase creates a synaptic DNA complex. After nicking of the first DNA strand, excision of the transposon proceeds through a series of intermediates. The transposase then mediates the insertion of the transposon at a new site by strand transfer. The activity of the wild- type tran
