[The description below was written by a language model from this plasmid's Addgene catalogue record and pLannotate feature annotations shown in this document.]
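Description:
pDONR1K18ms is an empty, Gateway-compatible allelic exchange vector of about 8.2 kb, designed for sucrose counter-selection mutagenesis in Pseudomonas syringae. It replicates in E. coli from a high-copy ColE1/pUC-type origin. Such origins generally do not function in pseudomonads, so the plasmid would be expected to act as a suicide vector there and persist only by integrating into the chromosome. An incP oriT, accompanied by a traJ fragment, allows conjugative mobilisation from a suitable E. coli donor into the target bacterium. The backbone carries the nptII (neo) kanamycin resistance gene for positive selection. It also carries Bacillus subtilis sacB with its native sacR promoter region, which encodes a levansucrase that makes cells sensitive to sucrose.

The cloning site is a Gateway donor cassette placed within remnants of a pUC18/19 polylinker and lacZα region, downstream of the lac promoter and operator. The attP1 and attP2 sites flank the ccdB toxin gene and a chloramphenicol acetyltransferase gene with its cat promoter. The unmodified plasmid is therefore resistant to both kanamycin and chloramphenicol and must be maintained in a ccdB-tolerant strain, listed as DB3.1. A BP Clonase reaction swaps an attB-flanked fragment, typically a deletion or replacement allele with flanking homology, for the ccdB/CmR cassette, and ccdB then counter-selects non-recombinant plasmids in standard hosts.

In use, kanamycin selects single-crossover integrants after transfer, and growth on sucrose then selects cells that have lost the backbone through a second crossover, leaving unmarked allele replacements. The other annotated features (ble, IS1, lacI, Tn5 transposase, dpnD and ccdA fragments, and extra cat promoter copies) appear to be non-functional remnants of the plasmid's construction.
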