Addgene plasmid #72644: pDONR1K18ms
Purpose: (Empty Backbone) Gateway-compatible sucrose counter-selection allelic exchange vector for Pseudomonas syringae
Depositing lab: Brian Kvitko. Depositing organization: University of Georgia. Publication: Patterns of Seed-to-Seedling Transmission of Xanthomonas citri pv. malvacearum, the Causal Agent of Cotton Bacterial Blight. Mijatovic J, Severns PM, Kemerait RC, Walcott RR, Kvitko BH. Phytopathology. 2021 Dec;111(12):2176-2184. doi: 10.1094/PHYTO-02-21-0057-R. Epub 2021 Nov 22. PubMed 34032522.
Backbone
  Vector backbone: pDONR1K18ms
  Backbone size (bp): 8200
  Modifications to backbone: BP clonase Gateway compatible
  Vector type: sucrose counter-selection allelic exchange vector
Growth in bacteria
  Bacterial resistance: Chloramphenicol and Kanamycin, 25 & 50 μg/mL
  Growth temperature: 37°C
  Growth strain: DB3.1
  Growth instructions: The strain grows to a lower final turbidity than other E coli strains and is cold sensitive. Do not store @ 4C.
  Copy number: High Copy
Gene/Insert
  Cloning method: Gateway Cloning
  Sequencing primers: 5′ TGTAAAACGACGGCCAGT; 3′ AACAGCTATGACATGA
Terms and licenses: Academic/Nonprofit Terms; Industry Terms
How to cite: pDONR1K18ms was a gift from Brian Kvitko (Addgene plasmid # 72644 ; http://n2t.net/addgene:72644 ; RRID:Addgene_72644)
