>Addgene plasmid #72644 | pDONR1K18ms | addgene partial sequence | sequence record 137678 | Neo-R 5'-GCCCAGTCATAGCCGAATAG-3'
CTGCGTGCAATCCATCTTGTTCAATCATGCGAAACGATCCTCATCCTGTCTCTTGATCAGATCTTGATCC
CCTGCGCCATCAGATCCTTGGCGGCAAGAAAGCCATCCAGTTTACTTTGCAGGGCTTCCCAACCTTACCA
GAGGGCGCCCCAGCTGGCAATTCCGGTTCGCTTGCTGTCCATAAAACCGCCCAGTCTAGCTATCGCCATG
TAAGCCCACTGCAAGCTACCTGCTTTCTCTTTGCGCTTGCGTTTTCCCTTGTCCAGATAGCCCAGTAGCT
GACATTCATCCGGGGTCAGCACCGTTTCTGCGGACTGGCTTTCTACGTGTTCCGCTTCCTTTAGCAGCCC
TTGCGCCCTGAGTGCTTGCGGCAGCGTGAAGCTAGCTTATCGCCATTCGCCATTCAGGCTGCGCAACTGT
TGGGAAGGGCGATCGGTGCGGGCCTCTTCGCTATTACGCCAGCTGGCGAAAGGGGGATGTGCTGCAAGGC
GATTAAGTTGGGTAACGCCAGGGTTTTCCCAGTCACGACGTTGTAAAACGACGGCCAGTGCCAAGCTTGC
ATGCCTGCAGGTCGACTCTAGAGGATCCCCCTCGATTTTGAGACACGGGCCAGAGCTGCAGCTGGATGGC
AAATAATGATTTTATTTTGACTGATAGTGACCTGTTCG
