>Addgene plasmid #72644 | pDONR1K18ms | addgene partial sequence | sequence record 137682 | M13-F20 5'-TGTAAAACGACGGCCAGT-3'
CCTCGATTTTGAGACACGGGCCAGAGCTGCAGCTGGATGGCAAATAATGATTTTATTTTGACTGATAGTG
ACCTGTTCGTTGCAACAAATTGATAAGCAATGCTTTCTTATAATGCCAACTTTGTACAAGAAAGCTGAAC
GAGAAACGTAAAATGATATAAATATCAATATATTAAATTAGATTTTGCATAAAAAACAGACTACATAATA
CTGTAAAACACAACATATCCAGTCACTATGAATCAACTACTTAGATGGTATTAGTGACCTGTAGTCGACT
AAGTTGGCAGCATCACCCGACGCACTTTGCGCCGAATAAATACCTGTGACGGAAGATCACTTCGCAGAAT
AAATAAATCCTGGTGTCCCTGTTGATACCGGGAAGCCCTGGGCCAACTTTTGGCGAAAATGAGACGTTGA
TCGGCACGTAAGAGGTTCCAACTTTCACCATAATGAAATAAGATCACTACCGGGCGTATTTTTTGAGTTA
TCGAGATTTTCAGGAGCTAAGGAAGCTAAAATGGAGAAAAAAATCACTGGATATACCACCGTTGATATAT
CCCAATGGCATCGTAAAGAACATTTTGAGGCATTTCAGTCAGTTGCTCAATGTACCTATAACCAGACCGT
TCAGCTGGATATTACGGCCTTTTTAAAGACCGTAAAGAAAAATAAGCACAAGTTTTATCCGGCCTTTATT
CACATTCTTGCCCGCCTGATGAATGCTCATCCGGAATTCCGTATGGCAATGAAAGACGGTGAGCTGGTGA
TATGGGATAGTGTTCACC
