>Addgene plasmid #72644 | pDONR1K18ms | addgene partial sequence | sequence record 137783 | M13-Rev 5'-CAGGAAACAGCTATGACC-3'
GATTTGAGACACGGGCCAGAGCTGCAGCTGGATGGCAAATAATGATTTTATTTTGACTGATAGTGACCTG
TTCGTTGCAACAAATTGATGAGCAATGCTTTTTTATAATGCCAACTTTGTACAAAAAAGCTGAACGAGAA
ACGTAAAATGATATAAATATCAATATATTAAATTAGATTTTGCATAAAAAACAGACTACATAATACTGTA
AAACACAACATATCCAGTCACTATGAATCAACTACTTAGATGGTATTAGTGACCTGTAGTCGACCGACAG
CCTTCCAAATGTTCTTCGGGTGATGCTGCCAACTTAGTCGACCGACAGCCTTCCAAATGTTCTTCTCAAA
CGGAATCGTCGTATCCAGCCTACTCGCTATTGTCCTCAATGCCGTATTAAATCATAAAAAGAAATAAGAA
AAAGAGGTGCGAGCCTCTTTTTTGTGTGACAAAATAAAAACATCTACCTATTCATATACGCTAGTGTCAT
AGTCCTGAAAATCATCTGCATCAAGAACAATTTCACAACTCTTATACTTTTCTCTTACAAGTCGTTCGGC
TTCATCTGGATTTTCAGCCTCTATACTTACTAAACGTGATAAAGTTTCTGTAATTTCTACTGTATCGACC
TGCAGACTGGCTGTGTATAAGGGAGCCTGACATTTATATTCCCCAGAACATCAGGTTAATGGCGTTTTTG
ATGTCATTTTCGCGGTGGCTGAGATCAGCCACTTCTTCCCCGATAACGGAGACCGGCACACTGGCCATAT
CGGTGGTCATCATGCGCCAGCTTTCATCCC
